>Addgene plasmid #203732 | AAV-SYN-TdTomato-RAB11 | addgene full sequence | sequence record 402639 | Addgene NGS Result
CCTGCAGGCAGCTGCGCGCTCGCTCGCTCACTGAGGCCGCCCGGGCAAAGCCCGGGCGTCGGGCGACCTT
TGGTCGCCCGGCCTCAGTGAGCGAGCGAGCGCGCAGAGAGGGAGTGGCCAACTCCATCACTAGGGGTTCC
TTCTAGACAACTTTGTATAGAAAAGTTGCTGCAGAGGGCCCTGCGTATGAGTGCAAGTGGGTTTTAGGAC
CAGGATGAGGCGGGGTGGGGGTGCCTACCTGACGACCGACCCCGACCCACTGGACAAGCACCCAACCCCC
ATTCCCCAAATTGCGCATCCCCTATCAGAGAGGGGGAGGGGAAACAGGATGCGGCGAGGCGCGTGCGCAC
TGCCAGCTTCAGCACCGCGGACAGTGCCTTCGCCCCCGCCTGGCGGCGCGCGCCACCGCCGCCTCAGCAC
TGAAGGCGCGCTGACGTCACTCGCCGGTCCCCCGCAAACTCCCCTTCCCGGCCACCTTGGTCGCGTCCGC
GCCGCCGCCGGCCCAGCCGGACCGCACCACGCGAGGCGCGAGATAGGGGGGCACGGGCGCGACCATCTGC
GCTGCGGCGCCGGCGACTCAGCGCTGCCTCAGTCTGCGGTGGGCAGCGGAGGAGTCGTGTCGTGCCTGAG
AGCGCAGCAAGTTTGTACAAAAAAGCAGGCTGCCACCATGGTGAGCAAGGGCGAGGAGGTCATCAAAGAG
TTCATGCGCTTCAAGGTGCGCATGGAGGGCTCCATGAACGGCCACGAGTTCGAGATCGAGGGCGAGGGCG
AGGGCCGCCCCTACGAGGGCACCCAGACCGCCAAGCTGAAGGTGACCAAGGGCGGCCCCCTGCCCTTCGC
CTGGGACATCCTGTCCCCCCAGTTCATGTACGGCTCCAAGGCGTACGTGAAGCACCCCGCCGACATCCCC
GATTACAAGAAGCTGTCCTTCCCCGAGGGCTTCAAGTGGGAGCGCGTGATGAACTTCGAGGACGGCGGTC
TGGTGACCGTGACCCAGGACTCCTCCCTGCAGGACGGCACGCTGATCTACAAGGTGAAGATGCGCGGCAC
CAACTTCCCCCCCGACGGCCCCGTAATGCAGAAGAAGACCATGGGCTGGGAGGCCTCCACCGAGCGCCTG
TACCCCCGCGACGGCGTGCTGAAGGGCGAGATCCACCAGGCCCTGAAGCTGAAGGACGGCGGCCACTACC
TGGTGGAGTTCAAGACCATCTACATGGCCAAGAAGCCCGTGCAACTGCCCGGCTACTACTACGTGGACAC
CAAGCTGGACATCACCTCCCACAACGAGGACTACACCATCGTGGAACAGTACGAGCGCTCCGAGGGCCGC
CACCACCTGTTCCTGGGGCATGGCACCGGCAGCACCGGCAGCGGCAGCTCCGGCACCGCCTCCTCCGAGG
ACAACAACATGGCCGTCATCAAAGAGTTCATGCGCTTCAAGGTGCGCATGGAGGGCTCCATGAACGGCCA
CGAGTTCGAGATCGAGGGCGAGGGCGAGGGCCGCCCCTACGAGGGCACCCAGACCGCCAAGCTGAAGGTG
ACCAAGGGCGGCCCCCTGCCCTTCGCCTGGGACATCCTGTCCCCCCAGTTCATGTACGGCTCCAAGGCGT
ACGTGAAGCACCCCGCCGACATCCCCGATTACAAGAAGCTGTCCTTCCCCGAGGGCTTCAAGTGGGAGCG
CGTGATGAACTTCGAGGACGGCGGTCTGGTGACCGTGACCCAGGACTCCTCCCTGCAGGACGGCACGCTG
ATCTACAAGGTGAAGATGCGCGGCACCAACTTCCCCCCCGACGGCCCCGTAATGCAGAAGAAGACCATGG
GCTGGGAGGCCTCCACCGAGCGCCTGTACCCCCGCGACGGCGTGCTGAAGGGCGAGATCCACCAGGCCCT
GAAGCTGAAGGACGGCGGCCACTACCTGGTGGAGTTCAAGACCATCTACATGGCCAAGAAGCCCGTGCAA
CTGCCCGGCTACTACTACGTGGACACCAAGCTGGACATCACCTCCCACAACGAGGACTACACCATCGTGG
AACAGTACGAGCGCTCCGAGGGCCGCCACCACCTGTTCCTGTACGGCATGGACGAGCTGTACAAGTCCGG
CCGGACTCAGATCTCGAGCTCAAGCTTGATTCATATGGGCACCCGCGACGACGAGTACGACTACCTCTTT
AAAGTTGTCCTTATTGGAGATTCTGGTGTTGGAAAGAGTAATCTCCTGTCTCGATTTACTCGAAATGAGT
TTAATCTGGAAAGCAAGAGCACCATTGGAGTAGAGTTTGCAACAAGAAGCATCCAGGTTGATGGAAAAAC
AATAAAGGCACAGATATGGGACACAGCAGGGCAAGAGCGATATCGAGCTATAACATCAGCATATTATCGT
GGAGCTGTAGGTGCCTTATTGGTTTATGACATTGCTAAACATCTCACATATGAAAATGTAGAGCGATGGC
TGAAAGAACTGAGAGATCATGCTGATAGTAACATTGTTATCATGCTTGTGGGCAATAAGAGTGATCTACG
TCATCTCAGGGCAGTTCCTACAGATGAAGCAAGAGCTTTTGCAGAAAAGAATGGTTTGTCATTCATTGAA
ACTTCGGCCCTAGACTCTACAAATGTAGAAGCTGCTTTTCAGACAATTTTAACAGAGATTTACCGCATTG
TTTCTCAGAAGCAAATGTCAGACAGACGCGAAAATGACATGTCTCCAAGCAACAATGTGGTTCCTATTCA
TGTTCCACCAACCACTGAAAACAAGCCAAAGGTGCAGTGCTGTCAGAACATCTAAACCCAGCTTTCTTGT
ACAAAGTGGGAATTCCTAGAGCTCGCTGATCAGCCTCGACTGTGCCTTCTAGTTGCCAGCCATCTGTTGT
TTGCCCCTCCCCCGTGCCTTCCTTGACCCTGGAAGGTGCCACTCCCACTGTCCTTTCCTAATAAAATGAG
GAAATTGCATCGCATTGTCTGAGTAGGTGTCATTCTATTCTGGGGGGTGGGGTGGGGCAGGACAGCAAGG
GGGAGGATTGGGAAGAGAATAGCAGGCATGCTGGGGAGGGCCGCAGGAACCCCTAGTGATGGAGTTGGCC
ACTCCCTCTCTGCGCGCTCGCTCGCTCACTGAGGCCGGGCGACCAAAGGTCGCCCGACGCCCGGGCTTTG
CCCGGGCGGCCTCAGTGAGCGAGCGAGCGCGCAGCTGCCTGCAGGGGCGCCTGATGCGGTATTTTCTCCT
TACGCATCTGTGCGGTATTTCACACCGCATA
[95 nt withheld, positions 3252-3346]
T
[46 nt withheld, positions 3348-3393]
C
[141 nt withheld, positions 3395-3535]
CCTTTGACGTTGGAGTCCACGTTCTTT
[37 nt withheld, positions 3563-3599]
ACTCTATCTCGGGCTATTCTTTTGATTTATAAGGGATTTTGCCGATTTCGGTCTATTGGTTAAAAAATGA
GCTGATTTAACAAAAATTTAACGCGAATTTTAACAAAATATTAACGTTTACAATTTTATGGTGCACTCTC
AGTACAATCTGCTCTGATGCCGCATAGTTAAGCCAGCCCCGACACCCGCCAACACCCGCTGACGCGCCCT
GACGGGCTTGTCTGCTCCCGGCATCCGCTTACAGACAAGCTGTGACCGTCTCCGGGAGCTGCATGTGTCA
GAGGTTTTCACCGTCATCACCGAAACGCGCGAGACGAAAGGGCCTCGTGATACGCCTATTTTTATAGGTT
AATGTCATGATAATAATGGTTTCTTAGACGTCAGGTGGCACTTTTCGGGGAAATGTGCGCGGAACCCCTA
TTTGTTTATTTTTCTAAATACATTCAAATATGTATCCGCTCATGAGACAATAACCCTGATAAATGCTTCA
ATAATATTGAAAAAGGAAGAGTATGAGTATTCAACATTTCCGTGTCGCCCTTATTCCCTTTTTTGCGGCA
TTTTGCCTTCCTGTTTTTGCTCACCCAGAAACGCTGGTGAAAGTAAAAGATGCTGAAGATCAGTTGGGTG
CACGAGTGGGTTACATCGAACTGGATCTCAACAGCGGTAAGATCCTTGAGAGTTTTCGCCCCGAAGAACG
TTTTCCAATGATGAGCACTTTTAAAGTTCTGCTATGTGGCGCGGTATTATCCCGTATTGACGCCGGGCAA
GAGCAACTCGGTCGCCGCATACACTATTCTCAGAATGACTTGGTTGAGTACTCACCAGTCACAGAAAAGC
ATCTTACGGATGGCATGACAGTAAGAGAATTATGCAGTGCTGCCATAACCATGAGTGATAACACTGCGGC
CAACTTACTTCTGACAACGATCGGAGGACCGAAGGAGCTAACCGCTTTTTTGCACAACATGGGGGATCAT
GTAACTCGCCTTGATCGTTGGGAACCGGAGCTGAATGAAGCCATACCAAACGACGAGCGTGACACCACGA
TGCCTGTAGCAATGGCAACAACGTTGCGCAAACTATTAACTGGCGAACTACTTACTCTAGCTTCCCGGCA
ACAATTAATAGACTGGATGGAGGCGGATAAAGTTGCAGGACCACTTCTGCGCTCGGCCCTTCCGGCTGGC
TGGTTTATTGCTGATAAATCTGGAGCCGGTGAGCGTGGAAGCCGCGGTATCATTGCAGCACTGGGGCCAG
ATGGTAAGCCCTCCCGTATCGTAGTTATCTACACGACGGGGAGTCAGGCAACTATGGATGAACGAAATAG
ACAGATCGCTGAGATAGGTGCCTCACTGATTAAGCATTGGTAACTGTCAGACCAAGTTTACTCATATATA
CTTTAGATTGATTTAAAACTTCATTTTTAATTTAAAAGGATCTAGGTGAAGATCCTTTTTGATAATCTCA
TGACCAAAATCCCTTAACGTGAGTTTTCGTTCCACTGAGCGTCAGACCCCGTAGAAAAGATCAAAGGATC
TTCTTGAGATCCTTTTTTTCTGCGCGTAATCTGCTGCTTGCAAACAAAAAAACCACCGCTACCAGCGGTG
GTTTGTTTGCCGGATCAAGAGCTACCAACTCTTTTTCCGAAGGTAACTGGCTTCAGCAGAGCGCAGATAC
CAAATACTGTTCTTCTAGTGTAGCCGTAGTTAGGCCACCACTTCAAGAACTCTGTAGCACCGCCTACATA
CCTCGCTCTGCTAATCCTGTTACCAGTGGCTGCTGCCAGTGGCGATAAGTCGTGTCTTACCGGGTTGGAC
TCAAGACGATAGTTACCGGATAAGGCGCAGCGGTCGGGCTGAACGGGGGGTTCGTGCACACAGCCCAGCT
TGGAGCGAACGACCTACACCGAACTGAGATACCTACAGCGTGAGCTATGAGAAAGCGCCACGCTTCCCGA
AGGGAGAAAGGCGGACAGGTATCCGGTAAGCGGCAGGGTCGGAACAGGAGAGCGCACGAGGGAGCTTCCA
GGGGGAAACGCCTGGTATCTTTATAGTCCTGTCGGGTTTCGCCACCTCTGACTTGAGCGTCGATTTTTGT
GATGCTCGTCAGGGGGGCGGAGCCTATGGAAAAACGCCAGCAACGCGGCCTTTTTACGGTTCCTGGCCTT
TTGCTGGCCTTTTGCTCACATGT
Features (pLannotate 1.2.2; 17 found; start..end, strand, type, name):
      1..141     -  repeat_region  AAV2 ITR: inverted terminal repeat of adeno-associated virus serotype 2 inverted
    148..168     +  protein_bind   attB4: mutant version of attB; core recombination site for the Gateway® BP reaction BP Clonase™
    190..637     +  promoter       hSyn promoter: human synapsin I promoter; confers neuron-specific expression (Kügler et al., 2003)
    638..658     +  protein_bind   attB1: mutant version of attB; core recombination site for the Gateway® BP reaction BP Clonase™
    668..2095    +  CDS            tdTomato: tdTomato is a basic (constitutively fluorescent) orange fluorescent protein published in 2004, derived from Discosoma sp.. It is reported to be a somewhat slowly-maturing tandem dimer with low acid sensitivity.
   2101..2127    +  misc_feature   MCS (fragment): multiple cloning site
   2135..2782    +  CDS            RAB11A: RB11A_HUMAN - Also known as RAB11. Experimental evidence at protein level: Swiss-Prot protein existence level 1. The small GTPases Rab are key regulators of intracellular membrane trafficking, from the formation of transport vesicles to their fusion with membranes. Rabs cycle between an inactive GDP-bound form and an active GTP-bound form that is able to recruit to membranes different set of downstream effectors directly responsible for vesicle formation, movement, tethering and fusion. The small Rab GTPase RAB11A regulates endocytic recycling. Acts as a major regulator of membrane delivery du
   2789..2809    -  protein_bind   attB2: mutant version of attB; core recombination site for the Gateway® BP reaction BP Clonase™
   2840..2951    +  polyA_signal   bGH poly(A) signal: bovine growth hormone polyadenylation signal
   3055..3195    +  repeat_region  AAV2 ITR: inverted terminal repeat of adeno-associated virus serotype 2 inverted
   3200..3251    -  misc_feature   bom (fragment): basis of mobility region from pBR322
   3270..3725    +  rep_origin     f1 ori (sequence partly withheld): f1 bacteriophage origin of replication; arrow indicates direction of (+) strand synthesis
   3726..3775    -  misc_feature   bom (fragment): basis of mobility region from pBR322
   3877..3912    -  CDS            rop (fragment): Rop protein, which maintains plasmids at low copy number; rop
   4007..4111    +  promoter       AmpR promoter: bla
   4112..4972    +  CDS            AmpR: β-lactamase; bla; confers resistance to ampicillin, carbenicillin, and related antibiotics
   5143..5731    +  rep_origin     ori: high-copy-number ColE1/pMB1/pBR322/pUC origin of replication
