[The description below was written by a language model from this plasmid's Addgene catalogue record and pLannotate feature annotations shown in this document.]
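Description:
AAV-SYN-TdTomato-RAB11 is an adeno-associated virus transfer plasmid (about 5.8 kb) built on a VectorBuilder-derived backbone, designed for neuron-restricted expression of fluorescently tagged human RAB11A. In bacteria it is maintained through a high-copy ColE1/pUC-type origin and selected with ampicillin via the β-lactamase gene. An f1 phage origin and small remnants of the pBR322 bom and rop regions are also present in the backbone. As is common for ITR-containing plasmids, it is propagated in a recombination-deficient strain, which helps preserve the repeats.

The payload lies between two AAV2 inverted terminal repeats, the only cis elements needed for replication and packaging of the cassette into AAV particles when rep, cap and helper functions are supplied in trans. Within the ITRs, the human synapsin I promoter, which confers neuron-specific transcription, drives a single open reading frame in which tdTomato, a bright orange-red tandem-dimer fluorescent protein, is joined through a short linker derived from a multiple cloning site fragment to the N-terminus of RAB11A. A bovine growth hormone polyadenylation signal terminates the transcript. No WPRE is annotated. Gateway attB4, attB1 and attB2 sites flanking the promoter and coding sequence are scars of the modular recombination cloning used to assemble the vector.

RAB11A is a small GTPase that regulates endocytic recycling and membrane delivery. The construct therefore suits overexpressing RAB11 in neurons, by plasmid transfection or AAV transduction, while visualising the localisation and movement of RAB11-positive recycling endosomes through the tdTomato tag.
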