Addgene plasmid #203732: AAV-SYN-TdTomato-RAB11
Purpose: AAV vector plasmid expressing human RAB11 fused to TdTomato under the human synapsin (SYN) promoter
Depositing lab: Richard Eva & Bart Nieuwenhuis. Depositing organization: University of Cambridge.
Backbone
  Vector backbone: N/A
  Backbone manufacturer: VectorBuilder
  Vector type: Mammalian Expression, AAV
Growth in bacteria
  Bacterial resistance: Ampicillin, 100 μg/mL
  Growth temperature: 37°C
  Growth strain: NEB Stable
  Copy number: High Copy
Gene/Insert
  Gene/Insert name: RAB11 (alt names: RAB11A; RAB11A, Member RAS Oncogene Family)
  Species: H. sapiens (human)
  Insert size (bp): 2118
  Entrez Gene: RAB11A (a.k.a. YL8)
  Promoter: Human synapsin promoter
  Tag / fusion protein: TdTomato (N terminal on insert)
  Cloning method: Unknown
Resource information
  A portion of this plasmid was derived from a plasmid made by: VectorBuilder
Terms and licenses: Academic/Nonprofit Terms; Industry Terms: Not Available to Industry
How to cite: AAV-SYN-TdTomato-RAB11 was a gift from Richard Eva & Bart Nieuwenhuis (Addgene plasmid # 203732 ; http://n2t.net/addgene:203732 ; RRID:Addgene_203732)
